Addgene plasmid #239801: pGY199
Purpose: Express EGFP in filamentous fungi
Depositing lab: Kyle Pomraning. Publication: Strong Translation Elongation Factor 1-Alpha (tef1α) Promoter Reporter Systems for Aspergillus niger. Guoliang Yuan, Tatiana Serrano-Zayas, Ziyu Dai, Erica I. DeMers, Shuang Deng, Beth A. Hofstad, and Kyle R. Pomraning. ACS Synthetic Biology Article ASAP 10.1021/acssynbio.5c00368.
Backbone
  Vector backbone: pFC332
  Vector type: Fungal Expression
  Selectable markers: Hygromycin
Growth in bacteria
  Bacterial resistance: Ampicillin, 100 μg/mL
  Growth temperature: 37°C
  Growth strain: DH5alpha
  Copy number: High Copy
Gene/Insert
  Gene/Insert name: EGFP
  Promoter: Tef1IN
  Cloning method: Gibson Cloning
  Sequencing primers: 5′ N/A; 3′ N/A
Terms and licenses: Academic/Nonprofit Terms; Industry Terms: Not Available to Industry
How to cite: pGY199 was a gift from Kyle Pomraning (Addgene plasmid # 239801 ; http://n2t.net/addgene:239801 ; RRID:Addgene_239801)
