[The description below was written by a language model from this plasmid's Addgene catalogue record and pLannotate feature annotations shown in this document.]
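Description:
pGY199 is a fungal expression plasmid of about 12.1 kb, built on the pFC332 backbone by Gibson assembly, that expresses EGFP in filamentous fungi. It is a shuttle vector. In E. coli it is maintained at high copy through a ColE1/pUC-type origin and selected with ampicillin via the β-lactamase gene and its promoter. In the fungal host, the large AMA1 element from Aspergillus nidulans, which takes up over 5 kb of the plasmid, supports autonomous extrachromosomal replication, so the construct can be carried without integrating into the genome. Fungal transformants are selected with hygromycin B through a hygromycin phosphotransferase gene placed directly downstream of a fragment of the A. nidulans trpC promoter.

The payload is the mammalian codon-optimised EGFP coding sequence, which the catalogue entry places under a promoter named Tef1IN. The automated annotation does not detect this promoter, but about 1.1 kb of unannotated sequence lies upstream of EGFP where it would be expected to sit. The associated publication concerns strong translation elongation factor 1-alpha (tef1α) promoter reporter systems for Aspergillus niger. This suggests Tef1IN is a tef1α-derived promoter variant, although the record does not define its exact composition. No terminator for EGFP is annotated either.

Two minimal FRT sites flank the bacterial origin and AmpR region. The short hits to lacZα, KanR, 5S rRNA and the rrnB terminators look like backbone remnants with no evident functional role. The plasmid serves as a fluorescent reporter for assessing promoter-driven expression in filamentous fungi.
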