Features (pLannotate 1.2.2; 14 found; start..end, strand, type, name):
   1142..1859    +  CDS            EGFP (fragment): the original enhanced GFP (Yang et al., 1996) mammalian codon-optimized
   2358..2677    +  promoter       trpC promoter (fragment): promoter for Aspergillus nidulans trpC
   2682..3707    +  CDS            HygR: hygromycin B phosphotransferase confers resistance to hygromycin
   3779..3812    -  protein_bind   FRT (minimal): supports FLP-mediated excision but not integration (Turan and Bode, 2011) FLP recombinase from the Saccharomyces cerevisiae 2μ plasmid
   4282..4301    +  CDS            lacZα (fragment): LacZα fragment of β-galactosidase; lacZ fragment
   4326..4343    -  terminator     rrnB T2 terminator (fragment): transcription terminator T2 from the E. coli rrnB gene
   4568..5156    -  rep_origin     ori: high-copy-number ColE1/pMB1/pBR322/pUC origin of replication
   5278..6138    -  CDS            AmpR: β-lactamase; bla; confers resistance to ampicillin, carbenicillin, and related antibiotics
   6141..6237    -  promoter       AmpR promoter (fragment): bla
   6267..6291    -  CDS            KanR (fragment): aminoglycoside phosphotransferase; aph(3')-Ia; confers resistance to kanamycin
   6320..6435    +  ncRNA          5S rRNA: Accession: RF00001 - 5S ribosomal RNA
   6439..6479    +  terminator     rrnB T1 terminator (fragment): transcription terminator T1 from the E. coli rrnB gene
   6523..6556    +  protein_bind   FRT (minimal): supports FLP-mediated excision but not integration (Turan and Bode, 2011) FLP recombinase from the Saccharomyces cerevisiae 2μ plasmid
   6869..12116   -  rep_origin     AMA1: replication origin from Aspergillus nidulans (Aleksenko and Clutterbuck, 1996)
>Addgene plasmid #239801 | pGY199 | addgene full sequence | sequence record 483813 | Addgene NGS Result
AACAATCTATTCTCCGCTTGGTGATGCTAAAGGGCTTTCAATAGACCTTGTAAGTGAAGGAGATGGAGCC
GTCAATCCGCTACCCTGCCTCTGGTCAGTTGGTCTCAGCAATGTACCCTGTGAGTCTTGATAGACTAGTT
GGTGACTAGTCTCTGTAGATGGAACAAATGGTGCTTGAGAGGGCACGTATGGCAGAGCTCCAGTCATCTG
CGGAACATATACTGGGCCCGGGAAGATCTCATGGTCATAGCTGTTTCCGCTGAGGGTTTAATCGTTGACC
TCACAGGGATTTCCACCAAAAAGTGGACCGGGCGGGCGCCACTCGGCCGTGCCACAGCAGCCTGAGAGCG
GACAAATAACAACAGCCGCCTGCCGCGGGGTTCGGTTGCAAACATGACCAACAGGCCAGGCCATCATCAA
CCCACCGCTGCGTTGATGCCCAGGATTTCAGTCCAATAATCCACAATTTACCAACGGATAGAGCTAGGTG
AACTAGATAGACAGGAGGGCCAGAGGGAGGGGACCGAGATGAAAAATTTTCGATGAAAGAGTGGTCAAGG
TGGGGTCGTAGTTCGGCGCTCCGAGGGCGAGGAACCAAGGAAAGGCGAGAAAAGGACAGGCTGATCGCGC
TGCGTTGCTGGGCTGCAAGCGTGTCCAGTTGAGTCTGGAAAAGGCTCCGCCGTGAAGATTCTGCGTTGGT
CCCGCACCTGCGCGGTGGGGGCATTACCCCTCCATGTCCAATGATTTCAAGTCAAAGCCAAGGGTTGAAG
CCCGCCCGCTTAGTCGCCTTCTCGCTTGACCCCTCCATATAAGTATTTCCCCTCCTCCCCCTCCCACAAA
TTTTTCCTTTCCCTTTCCTCCCTCGTCCGCTTCAGTACGTATATCTTCCCCCCCTCTCTCTTCCTTCTCA
CTCTTCTCTCCTTCTTTCTTGATTCATCCTCTCTCTAACTGACTTCTTTGCTCAGCACCTCTACGCGTTC
TGGCCGTAGTATCTGAGCAATTTTTCTACAGACTTTTTCTATCTAATTCCAAAAAAGAACTTCGAGTTCA
TTCACAACCGTCATCATGGGGTGAGTCAAGACAACGATCATCATCTGACAAAGGAAGGACATGGGCTAAC
GGATATCTTCTACAACAGTAAGGTGAGCAAGGGCGAGGAGCTGTTCACCGGGGTGGTGCCCATCCTGGTC
GAGCTGGACGGCGACGTAAACGGCCACAAGTTCAGCGTGTCCGGCGAGGGCGAGGGCGATGCCACCTACG
GCAAGCTGACCCTGAAGTTCATCTGCACCACCGGCAAGCTGCCCGTGCCCTGGCCCACCCTCGTGACCAC
CCTGACCTACGGCGTGCAGTGCTTCAGCCGCTACCCCGACCACATGAAGCAGCACGACTTCTTCAAGTCC
GCCATGCCCGAAGGCTACGTCCAGGAGCGCACCATCTTCTTCAAGGACGACGGCAACTACAAGACCCGCG
CCGAGGTGAAGTTCGAGGGCGACACCCTGGTGAACCGCATCGAGCTGAAGGGCATCGACTTCAAGGAGGA
CGGCAACATCCTGGGGCACAAGCTGGAGTACAACTACAACAGCCACAACGTCTATATCATGGCCGACAAG
CAGAAGAACGGCATCAAGGTGAACTTCAAGATCCGCCACAACATCGAGGACGGCAGCGTGCAGCTCGCCG
ACCACTACCAGCAGAACACCCCCATCGGCGACGGCCCCGTGCTGCTGCCCGACAACCACTACCTGAGCAC
CCAGTCCGCCCTGAGCAAAGACCCCAACGAGAAGCGCGATCACATGGTCCTGCTGGAGTTCGTGACCGCC
GCCGGGATCACTCTCGGCATGGACGAGCTGTACAAGTAAGCGGACATTCGATTTATGCCGTTATGACTTC
CTTAAAAAAGCCTTTACGAATGAAAGAAATGGAATTAGACTTGTTATGTAGTTGATTCTACAATGGATTA
TGATTCCTGAACTTCAAATCCGCTGTTCATTATTAATCTCAGCTCTTCCCGTAAAGCCAATGTTGAAACT
ATTCGTAAATGTACCTCGTTTTGCGTGTACCTTGCTTATCACGTGATATTACATGACCTGGACAGAGTTC
TGCGCGAAAGTCATAACGTAAATCCCGGGCGGTAGGTGCGTCCCGGGCGGAAGGTAGTTTTCTCGTCCAC
CCCAACGCGTTTATCAACCTCAACTTTCAACAACCATCATGCCACCAAAAGCGCGTAAAACAAAGCGAGA
TTTGATTGAGCAAGAGGGCAGGATCCAATGCGCGATTCAAGACATTAAAAATGGAAAATTTCAAAAAATT
GCGCCCGCAGCGCGTGCATACAAAATTCATCCCAATACAAGTGTAATGCTAGTGGAGGTCAACACATCAA
TGCCTATTTTGGTTTAGTCGTCCAGGCGGTGAGCACAAAATTTGTGTCGTTTGACAAGATGGTTCATTTA
GGCAACTGGTCAGATCAGCCCCACTTGTAGCAGTAGCGGCGGCGCTCGAAGTGTGACTCTTATTAGCAGA
CAGGAACGAGGACATTATTATCATCTGCTGCTTGGTGCACGATAACTTGGTGCGTTTGTCAAGCAAGGTA
AGTGGACGACCCGGTCATACCTTCTTAAGTTCGCCCTTCCTCCCTTTATTTCAGATTCAATCTGACTTAC
CTATTCTACCCAAGCATCCAAATGAAAAAGCCTGAACTCACCGCGACGTCTGTCGAGAAGTTTCTGATCG
AAAAGTTCGACAGCGTCTCCGACCTGATGCAGCTCTCGGAGGGCGAAGAATCTCGTGCTTTCAGCTTCGA
TGTAGGAGGGCGTGGATATGTCCTGCGGGTAAATAGCTGCGCCGATGGTTTCTACAAAGATCGTTATGTT
TATCGGCACTTTGCATCGGCCGCGCTCCCGATTCCGGAAGTGCTTGACATTGGGGAGTTCAGCGAGAGCC
TGACCTATTGCATCTCCCGCCGTGCACAGGGTGTCACGTTGCAAGACCTGCCTGAAACCGAACTGCCCGC
TGTTCTCCAGCCGGTCGCGGAGGCCATGGATGCGATTGCTGCGGCCGATCTTAGCCAGACGAGCGGGTTC
GGCCCATTCGGACCGCAAGGAATCGGTCAATACACTACATGGCGTGATTTCATATGCGCGATTGCTGATC
CCCATGTGTATCACTGGCAAACTGTGATGGACGACACCGTCAGTGCGTCCGTCGCGCAGGCTCTCGATGA
GCTGATGCTTTGGGCCGAGGACTGCCCCGAAGTCCGGCACCTCGTGCATGCGGATTTCGGCTCCAACAAT
GTCCTGACGGACAATGGCCGCATAACAGCGGTCATTGACTGGAGCGAGGCGATGTTCGGGGATTCCCAAT
ACGAGGTCGCCAACATCCTCTTCTGGAGGCCGTGGTTGGCTTGTATGGAGCAGCAGACGCGCTACTTCGA
GCGGAGGCATCCGGAGCTTGCAGGATCGCCGCGCCTCCGGGCGTATATGCTCCGCATTGGTCTTGACCAA
CTCTATCAGAGCTTGGTTGACGGCAATTTCGATGATGCAGCTTGGGCGCAGGGTCGATGCGACGCAATCG
TCCGATCCGGAGCCGGGACTGTCGGGCGTACACAAATCGCCCGCAGAAGCGCGGCCGTCTGGACCGATGG
CTGTGTAGAAGTACTCGCCGATAGTGGAAACCGACGCCCCAGCACTCGTCCGAGGGCAAAGGAATAGAGT
AGATGCCGACCGATCCCCACTACCGCATTAAGACCTCAGCGCGGCCGCAAATTTAAATAAAATGAAGTGA
AGTTCCTATACTTTCTAGAGAATAGGAACTTCTATAGTGAGTCGAATAAGGGCGACACAAAATTTATTCT
AAATGCATAATAAATACTGATAACATCTTATAGTTTGTATTATATTTTGTATTATCGTTGACATGTATAA
TTTTGATATCAAAAACTGATTTTCCCTTTATTATTTTCGAGATTTATTTTCTTAATTCTCTTTAACAAAC
TAGAAATATTGTATATACAAAAAATCATAAATAATAGATGAATAGTTTAATTATAGGTGTTCATCAATCG
AAAAAGCAACGTATCTTATTTAAAGTGCGTTGCTTTTTTCTCATTTATAAGGTTAAATAATTCTCATATA
TCAAGCAAAGTGACAGGCGCCCTTAAATATTCTGACAAATGCTCTTTCCCTAAACTCCCCCCATAAAAAA
ACCCGCCGAAGCGGGTTTTTACGTTATTTGCGGATTAACGATTACTCGTTATCAGAACCGCCCAGGGGGC
CCGAGCTTAAGACTGGCCGTCGTTTTACAACACAGAAAGAGTTTGTAGAAACGCAAAAAGGCCATCCGTC
AGGGGCCTTCTGCTTAGTTTGATGCCTGGCAGTTCCCTACTCTCGCCTTCCGCTTCCTCGCTCACTGACT
CGCTGCGCTCGGTCGTTCGGCTGCGGCGAGCGGTATCAGCTCACTCAAAGGCGGTAATACGGTTATCCAC
AGAATCAGGGGATAACGCAGGAAAGAACATGTGAGCAAAAGGCCAGCAAAAGGCCAGGAACCGTAAAAAG
GCCGCGTTGCTGGCGTTTTTCCATAGGCTCCGCCCCCCTGACGAGCATCACAAAAATCGACGCTCAAGTC
AGAGGTGGCGAAACCCGACAGGACTATAAAGATACCAGGCGTTTCCCCCTGGAAGCTCCCTCGTGCGCTC
TCCTGTTCCGACCCTGCCGCTTACCGGATACCTGTCCGCCTTTCTCCCTTCGGGAAGCGTGGCGCTTTCT
CATAGCTCACGCTGTAGGTATCTCAGTTCGGTGTAGGTCGTTCGCTCCAAGCTGGGCTGTGTGCACGAAC
CCCCCGTTCAGCCCGACCGCTGCGCCTTATCCGGTAACTATCGTCTTGAGTCCAACCCGGTAAGACACGA
CTTATCGCCACTGGCAGCAGCCACTGGTAACAGGATTAGCAGAGCGAGGTATGTAGGCGGTGCTACAGAG
TTCTTGAAGTGGTGGGCTAACTACGGCTACACTAGAAGAACAGTATTTGGTATCTGCGCTCTGCTGAAGC
CAGTTACCTTCGGAAAAAGAGTTGGTAGCTCTTGATCCGGCAAACAAACCACCGCTGGTAGCGGTGGTTT
TTTTGTTTGCAAGCAGCAGATTACGCGCAGAAAAAAAGGATCTCAAGAAGATCCTTTGATCTTTTCTACG
GGGTCTGACGCTCAGTGGAACGACGCGCGCGTAACTCACGTTAAGGGATTTTGGTCATGAGCTTGCGCCG
TCCCGTCAAGTCAGCGTAATGCTCTGCTTACCAATGCTTAATCAGTGAGGCACCTATCTCAGCGATCTGT
CTATTTCGTTCATCCATAGTTGCCTGACTCCCCGTCGTGTAGATAACTACGATACGGGAGGGCTTACCAT
CTGGCCCCAGCGCTGCGATGATACCGCGAGAACCACGCTCACCGGCTCCGGATTTATCAGCAATAAACCA
GCCAGCCGGAAGGGCCGAGCGCAGAAGTGGTCCTGCAACTTTATCCGCCTCCATCCAGTCTATTAATTGT
TGCCGGGAAGCTAGAGTAAGTAGTTCGCCAGTTAATAGTTTGCGCAACGTTGTTGCCATCGCTACAGGCA
TCGTGGTGTCACGCTCGTCGTTTGGTATGGCTTCATTCAGCTCCGGTTCCCAACGATCAAGGCGAGTTAC
ATGATCCCCCATGTTGTGCAAAAAAGCGGTTAGCTCCTTCGGTCCTCCGATCGTTGTCAGAAGTAAGTTG
GCCGCAGTGTTATCACTCATGGTTATGGCAGCGCTACATAATTCTCTTACTGTCATGCCATCCGTAAGAT
GCTTTTCTGTGACTGGTGAGTACTCAACCAAGTCATTCTGAGAATAGTGTATGCGGCGACCGAGTTGCTC
TTGCCCGGCGTCAATACGGGATAATACCGCGCCACATAGCAGAACTTTAAAAGTGCTCATCATTGGAAAA
CGTTCTTCGGGGCGAAAACTCTCAAGGATCTTACCGCTGTTGAGATCCAGTTCGATGTAACCCACTCGTG
CACCCAACTGATCTTCAGCATCTTTTACTTTCACCAGCGTTTCTGGGTGAGCAAAAACAGGAAGGCAAAA
TGCCGCAAAAAAGGGAATAAGGGCGACACGGAAATGTTGAATACTCATATTCTTCCTTTTTCAATATTAT
TGAAGCATTTATCAGGGTTATTGTCTCATGAGCGGATACATATTTGAATGTATTTAGAAAAATAAACAAA
TAGGGGTCAGTGTTACAACCAATTAACCAATTCTGAACATTATCGCGAGCCCATTTATACCTGAATATGG
CTCATAACACCCCTTGTTTGCCTGGCGGCAGTAGCGCGGTGGTCCCACCTGACCCCATGCCGAACTCAGA
AGTGAAACGCCGTAGCGCCGATGGTAGTGTGGGGACTCCCCATGCGAGAGTAGGGAACTGCCAGGCATCA
AATAAAACGAAAGGCTCAGTCGAAAGACTGGGCCTTTCGCCCGGGCTAATTATGGGGTGTCGCCCTTATT
CGACTCTATAGTGAAGTTCCTATTCTCTAGAAAGTATAGGAACTTCTGAAGTGGGGATTTAAATGCGGCC
GCGCTGAGGGTTTAATCGACGAAGCAGCTGACGGCCAGTGCCAAGCTTAACGCGTACCGGGCCCAGTATA
TGTTCCGCAGATGACTGGAGCTCTGCCATACGTGCCCTCTCAAGCACCATTTGTTCCATCTACAGAGACT
AGTCACCAACTAGTCTATCAAGACTCACAGGGTACATTGCTGAGACCAACTGACCAGAGGCAGGGTAGCG
GATTGACGGCTCCATCTCCTTCACTTACAAGGTCTATTGAAAGCCCTTTAGCATCACCAAGCGGAGAATA
GATTGTTAAGCTTATTTTTTGTATACTGTTTTGTGATAGCACGAAGTTTTTCCACGGTATCTTGTTAAAA
ATATATATTTGTGGCGGGCTTACCTACATCAAATTAATAAGAGACTAATTATAAACTAAACACACAAGCA
AGCTACTTTAGGGTAAAAGTTTATAAATGCTTTTGACGTATAAACGTTGCTTGTATTTATTATTACAATT
AAAGGTGGATAGAAAACCTAGAGACTAGTTAGAAACTAATCTCAGGTTTGCGTTAAACTAAATCAGAGCC
CGAGAGGTTAACAGAACCTAGAAGGGGACTAGATATCCGGGTAGGGAAACAAAAAAAAAAACAAGACAGC
CACATATTAGGGAGACTAGTTAGAAGCTAGTTCCAGGACTAGGAAAATAAAAGACAATGATACCACAGTC
TAGTTGACAACTAGATAGATTCTAGATTGAGGCCAAAGTCTCTGAGATCCAGGTTAGTTGCAACTAATAC
TAGTTAGTATCTAGTCTCCTATAACTCTGAAGCTAGAATAACTTACTACTATTATCCTCACCACTGTTCA
GCTGCGCAAACGGAGTGATTGCAAGGTGTTCAGAGACTAGTTATTGACTAGTCAGTGACTAGCAATAACT
AACAAGGTATTAACCTACCATGTCTGCCATCACCCTGCACTTCCTCGGGCTCAGCAGCCTTTTCCTCCTC
ATTTTCATGCTCATTTTCCTTGTTTAAGACTGTGACTAGTCAAAGACTAGTCCAGAACCACAAAGGAGAA
ATGTCTTACCACTTTCTTCATTGCTTGTCTCTTTTGCATTATCCATGTCTGCAACTAGTTAGAGTCTAGT
TAGTGACTAGTCCGACGAGGACTTGCTTGTCTCCGGATTGTTGGAGGAACTCTCCAGGGCCTCAAGATCC
ACAACAGAGCCTTCTAGAAGACTGGTCAATAACTAGTTGGTCTTTGTCTGAGTCTGACTTACGAGGTTGC
ATACTCGCTCCCTTTGCCTCGTCAATCGATGAGAAAAAGCGCCAAAACTCGCAATATGGCTTTGAACCAC
ACGGTGCTGAGACTAGTTAGAATCTAGTCCCAAACTAGCTTGGATAGCTTACCTTTGCCCTTTGCGTTGC
GACAGGTCTTGCAGGGTATGGTTCCTTTCTCACCAGCTGATTTAGCTGCCTTGCTACCCTCACGGCGGAT
CTGCATAAAGAGTGGCTAGAGGTTATAAATTAGCACTGATCCTAGGTACGGGGCTGAATGTAACTTGCCY
TTCCTTTCTCATCGCGCGGCAAGACAGGCTTGCTCAAATTCCTACCAGTCACAGGGGTATGCACGGCGTA
CGGACCACTTGAACTAGTCACAGATTAGTTAGCAACTAGTCTGCATTGAATGGCTGTACTTACGGGCCCT
CGCCATTGTCCTGATCATTTCCAGCTTCACCCTCGTTGCTGCAAAGTAGTTAGTGACTAGTCAAGGACTA
GTTGAAATGGGAGAAGAAACTCACGAATTCTCGACACCCTTAGTATTGTGGTCCTTGGACTTGGTGCTGC
TATATATTAGCTAATACACTAGTTAGACTCACAGAAACTTACGCAGCTCGCTTGCGCTTCTTGGTAGGAG
TCGGGGTTGGGAGAACAGTGCCTTCAAACAAGCCTTCATACCATGCTACTTGACTAGTCAGGGACTAGTC
ACCAAGTAATCTAGATAGGACTTGCCTTTGGCCTCCATCAGTTCCTTCATAGTGGGAGGTCCATTGTGCA
ATGTAAACTCCATGCCGTGGGAGTTCTTATCCTTCAAGTGCTTGACCAATATGTTTCTGTTGGCAGAGGG
AACCTGTCAACTAGTTAATAACTAGTCAGAAACTAGTATAGCAGTAGACTCACTGTACGCTTGAGGCATC
CCTTCACTCGGCAGTAGACTTCATATGGATGGATATCAGGCACGCCATTGTCGTCCTGTGGACTAGTCAG
TAACTAGGCTTAAAGCTAGTCGGGTCGGCTTACTATCTTGAAATCCGGCAGCGTAAGCTCCCCGTCCTTA
ACTGCCTCGAGATAGTGACAGTACTCTGGGGACTTTCGGAGATCGTTATCGCGAATGCTCGGCATACTAA
TCGTTGACTAGTCTTGGACTAGTCCCGAGCAAAAAGGATTGGAGGAGGAGGAGGAAGGTGAGAGTGAGAC
AAAGAGCGAAATAAGAGCTTCAAAGGCTATCTCTAAGCAGTATGAAGGTTAAGTATCTAGTTCTTGACTA
GATTTAAAAGAGATTTCGACTAGTTATGTACCTGGAGTTTGGATATAGGAATGTGTTGTGGTAACGAAAT
GTAAGGGGGAGGAAAGAAAAAGTCGGTCAAGAGGTAACTCTAAGTCGGCCATTCCTTTTTGGGAGGCGCT
AACCATAAACGGCATGGTCGACTTAGAGTTAGCTCAGGGAATTTAGGGAGTTATCTGCGACCACCGAGGA
ACGGCGGAATGCCAAAGAATCCCGATGGAGCTCTAGCTGGCGGTTGACAACCCCACCTTTTGGCGTTTCT
GCGGCGTTGCAGGCGGGACTGGATACTTCGTAGAACCAGAAAGGCAAGGCAGAACGCGCTCAGCAAGAGT
GTTGGAAGTGATAGCATGATGTGCCTTGTTAACTAGGTCAAAATCTGCAGTATGCTTGATGTTATCCAAA
GTGTGAGAGAGGAAGGTCCAAACATACACGATTGGGAGAGGGCCTAGGTATAAGAGTTTTTGAGTAGAAC
GCATGTGAGCCCAGCCATCTCGAGGAGATTAAACACGGGCCGGCATTTGATGGCTATGTTAGTACCCCAA
TGGAAACGGTGAGAGTCCAGTGGTCGCAGATAACTCCCTAAATTCCCTGAGCTAACTCTAAGTCGACCAT
GCCGTTTATGGTTAGCGCCTCCCAAAAAGGAATGGCCGACTTAGAGTTACCTCTTGACCGACTTTTTCTT
TCCTCCCCCTTACATTTCGTTACCACAACACATTCCTATATCCAAACTCCAGGTACATAACTAGTCGAAA
TCTCTTTTAAATCTAGTCAAGAACTAGATACTTAACCTTCATACTGCTTAGAGATAGCCTTTGAAGCTCT
TATTTCGCTCTTTGTCTCACTCTCACCTTCCTCCTCCTCCTCCAATCCTTTTTGCTCGGGACTAGTCCAA
GACTAGTCAACGATTAGTATGCCGAGCATTCGCGATAACGATCTCCGAAAGTCCCCAGAGTACTGTCACT
ATCTCGAGGCAGTTAAGGACGGGGAGCTTACGCTGCCGGATTTCAAGATAGTAAGCCGACCCGACTAGCT
TTAAGCCTAGTTACTGACTAGTCCACAGGACGACAATGGCGTGCCTGATATCCATCCATATGAAGTCTAC
TGCCGAGTGAAGGGATGCCTCAAGCGTACAGTGAGTCTACTGCTATACTAGTTTCTGACTAGTTATTAAC
TAGTTGACAGGTTCCCTCTGCCAACAGAAACATATTGGTCAAGCACTTGAAGGACAAGAACTCCCACGGC
ATGGAGTTTACATTGCACAATGGACCTCCCACTATGAAGGAACTGATGGAGGCCAAAGGCAAGTCCTATC
TAGATTACTTGGTGACTAGTCCCTGACTAGTCAAGTAGCATGGTATGAAGGCTTGTTTGAAGGCACTGTT
CTCCCAACCCCGACTCCTACCAAGAAGCGCAAGCGAGCTGCGTAAGTTTCTGTGAGTCTAACTAGTGTAT
TAGCTAATATATAGCAGCACCAAGTCCAAGGACCACAATACTAAGGGTGTCGAGAATTCGTGAGTTTCTT
CTCCCATTTCAACTAGTCCTTGACTAGTCACTAACTACTTTGCAGCAACGAGGGTGAAGCTGGAAATGAT
CAGGACAATGGCGAGGGCCCGTAAGTACAGCCATTCAATGCAGACTAGTTGCTAACTAATCTGTGACTAG
TTCAAGTGGTCCGTACGCCGTGCATACCCCTGTGACTGGTAGGAATTTGAGCAAGCCTGTCTTGCCGCGC
GATGAGAAAGGAARGGCAAGTTACATTCAGCCCCGTACCTAGGATCAGTGCTAATTTATAACCTCTAGCC
ACTCTTTATGCAGATCCGCCGTGAGGGTAGCAAGGCAGCTAAATCAGCTGGTGAGAAAGGAACCATACCC
TGCAAGACCTGTCGCAACGCAAAGGGCAAAGGTAAGCTATCCAAGCTAGTTTGGGACTAGATTCTAACTA
GTCTCAGCACCGTGTGGTTCAAAGCCATATTGCGAGTTTTGGCGCTTTTTCTCATCGATTGACGAGGCAA
AGGGAGCGAGTATGCAACCTCGTAAGTCAGACTCAGACAAAGACCAACTAGTTATTGACCAGTCTTCTAG
AAGGCTCTGTTGTGGATCTTGAGGCCCTGGAGAGTTCCTCCAACAATCCGGAGACAAGCAAGTCCTCGTC
GGACTAGTCACTAACTAGACTCTAACTAGTTGCAGACATGGATAATGCAAAAGAGACAAGCAATGAAGAA
AGTGGTAAGACATTTCTCCTTTGTGGTTCTGGACTAGTCTTTGACTAGTCACAGTCTTAAACAAGGAAAA
TGAGCATGAAAATGAGGAGGAAAAGGCTGCTGAGCCCGAGGAAGTGCAGGGTGATGGCAGACATGGTAGG
TTAATACCTTGTTAGTTATTGCTAGTCACTGACTAGTCAATAACTAGTCTCTGAACACCTTGCAATCACT
CCGTTTGCGCAGCTGAACAGTGGTGAGGATAATAGTAGTAAGTTATTCTAGCTTCAGAGTTATAGGAGAC
TAGATACTAACTAGTATTAGTTGCAACTAACCTGGATCTCAGAGACTTTGGCCTCAATCTAGAATCTATC
TAGTTGTCAACTAGACTGTGGTATCATTGTCTTTTATTTTCCTAGTCCTGGAACTAGCTTCTAACTAGTC
TCCCTAATATGTGGCTGTCTTGTTTTTTTTTTTTGTTTCCCTACCCGGATATCTAGTCCCCTTCTAGGTT
CTGTTAACCTCTCGGGCTCTGATTTAGTTTAACGCAAACCTGAGATTAGTTTCTAACTAGTCTCTAGGTT
TTCTATCCACCTTTAATTGTAATAATAAATACAAGCAACGTTTATACGTCAAAAGCATTTATAAACTTTT
ACCCTAAAGTAGCTTGCTTGTGTGTTTAGTTTATAATTAGTCTCTTATTAATTTGATGTAGGTAAGCCCG
CCACAAATATATATTTTTAACAAGATACCGTGGAAAAACTTCGTGCTATCACAAAACAGTATACAAAAAA
TAAGCTT
